Addgene plasmid #35958: pEGFP-N1-human lyn–GFP
Purpose: Expresses human lyn protein codon optimized for zebrafish expression.
Depositing lab: Anna Huttenlocher. Depositing organization: University of Wisconsin, Madison. Publication: Lyn is a redox sensor that mediates leukocyte wound attraction in vivo. Yoo SK, Starnes TW, Deng Q, Huttenlocher A. Nature. 2011 Nov 20;480(7375):109-12. doi: 10.1038/nature10632. PubMed 22101434.
Backbone
  Vector backbone: pEGFP-N1
  Backbone manufacturer: Clontech
  Backbone size w/o insert (bp): 4700
  Modifications to backbone: NA
  Vector type: Mammalian Expression
Growth in bacteria
  Bacterial resistance: Kanamycin, 50 μg/mL
  Growth temperature: 37°C
  Growth strain: DH5alpha
  Copy number: High Copy
Gene/Insert
  Gene/Insert name: LYN
  Species: H. sapiens (human)
  Insert size (bp): 1555
  Mutation: wt
  Entrez Gene: LYN (a.k.a. JTK8, SAIDV, p53Lyn, p56Lyn)
  Promoter: cmv
  Tag / fusion protein: EGFP (C terminal on insert)
  Cloning method: Restriction Enzyme; 5′ cloning site Nhe1 (not destroyed); 3′ cloning site EcoR1 (not destroyed)
  Sequencing primers: 5′ CMV-F; 3′ EGFP-N
Terms and licenses: Academic/Nonprofit Terms; Industry Terms: Not Available to Industry
How to cite: pEGFP-N1-human lyn–GFP was a gift from Anna Huttenlocher (Addgene plasmid # 35958 ; http://n2t.net/addgene:35958 ; RRID:Addgene_35958)
