[The description below was written by a language model from this plasmid's Addgene catalogue record and pLannotate feature annotations shown in this document.]
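Description:
pEGFP-N1-human lyn–GFP is a mammalian expression plasmid built on the Clontech pEGFP-N1 backbone, carrying wild-type human LYN fused at its C terminus to EGFP. LYN encodes a non-receptor Src-family tyrosine kinase involved in signalling downstream of cell-surface receptors in innate and adaptive immune cells. The roughly 1.5 kb coding sequence was inserted by restriction cloning between the NheI and EcoRI sites of the polylinker, both of which are retained. A short remnant of the multiple cloning site links LYN to the EGFP reading frame. The record's purpose statement describes the LYN sequence as codon optimized for zebrafish expression. Transcription is driven by the human cytomegalovirus immediate early enhancer and promoter and is terminated by the SV40 polyadenylation signal downstream of EGFP.

The full sequenced plasmid is about 6.2 kb. It replicates in E. coli at high copy from a ColE1/pUC-type origin and also carries an f1 phage origin for single-stranded DNA production. Selection relies on a single Tn5 aminoglycoside phosphotransferase gene (NeoR/KanR). A bacterial bla-type promoter placed upstream gives kanamycin resistance in bacteria. An adjacent SV40 enhancer/early promoter, paired with the HSV TK polyadenylation signal, allows G418 selection of stably transfected eukaryotic cells. The short annotated fragments of large T antigen, ble and the bGH poly(A) signal appear to be backbone remnants or annotation matches rather than functional parts.

The construct allows the expression and fluorescent visualisation of Lyn in transfected cells. The associated publication concerns Lyn as a redox sensor mediating leukocyte attraction to wounds in vivo.
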