Features (pLannotate 1.2.2; 16 found; start..end, strand, type, name):
      2..305     +  enhancer       CMV enhancer: human cytomegalovirus immediate early enhancer
    306..509     +  promoter       CMV promoter: human cytomegalovirus (CMV) immediate early promoter
    544..2079    +  CDS            LYN: LYN_HUMAN - Also known as JTK8. Experimental evidence at protein level: Swiss-Prot protein existence level 1. Non-receptor tyrosine-protein kinase that transmits signals from cell surface receptors and plays an important role in the regulation of innate and adaptive immune responses, hematopoiesis, responses to growth factors and cytokines, integrin signaling, but also responses to DNA damage and genotoxic agents. Functions primarily as negative regulator, but can also function as activator, depending on the context. Required for the initiation of the B-cell response, but also for its down-reg
   2079..2117    +  misc_feature   MCS (fragment): multiple cloning site
   2131..2850    +  CDS            EGFP: the original enhanced GFP (Yang et al., 1996) mammalian codon-optimized
   2867..2950    +  CDS            large T antigen (fragment): large T antigen from SV40 (simian virus 40)
   2973..3094    +  polyA_signal   SV40 poly(A) signal: SV40 polyadenylation signal
   3128..3556    -  rep_origin     f1 ori (sequence partly withheld): f1 bacteriophage origin of replication; arrow indicates direction of (+) strand synthesis
   3583..3687    +  promoter       AmpR promoter: bla
   3689..4046    +  promoter       SV40 promoter: SV40 enhancer and early promoter
   4081..4875    +  CDS            NeoR/KanR: aminoglycoside phosphotransferase from Tn5; aph(3')-II (or nptII); confers resistance to neomycin, kanamycin, and G418 (Geneticin®)
   4896..5048    +  CDS            ble (fragment): BLE_KLEPN - Experimental evidence at protein level: Swiss-Prot protein existence level 1. Binding protein with a strong affinity to the bleomycin family of antibiotics. Binds to CL990; an antimitotic-antibiotic compound. From Klebsiella pneumoniae.
   5107..5154    +  polyA_signal   HSV TK poly(A) signal: herpes simplex virus thymidine kinase polyadenylation signal (Cole and Stacy, 1985)
   5245..5261    -  polyA_signal   bGH poly(A) signal (fragment): bovine growth hormone polyadenylation signal
   5483..6071    +  rep_origin     ori: high-copy-number ColE1/pMB1/pBR322/pUC origin of replication
   6186..6244    +  enhancer       CMV enhancer (fragment): human cytomegalovirus immediate early enhancer
>Addgene plasmid #35958 | pEGFP-N1-human lyn–GFP | addgene full sequence | sequence record 305766 | Addgene NGS Result
GCGTTACATAACTTACGGTAAATGGCCCGCCTGGCTGACCGCCCAACGACCCCCGCCCATTGACGTCAAT
AATGACGTATGTTCCCATAGTAACGCCAATAGGGACTTTCCATTGACGTCAATGGGTGGAGTATTTACGG
TAAACTGCCCACTTGGCAGTACATCAAGTGTATCATATGCCAAGTACGCCCCCTATTGACGTCAATGACG
GTAAATGGCCCGCCTGGCATTATGCCCAGTACATGACCTTATGGGACTTTCCTACTTGGCAGTACATCTA
CGTATTAGTCATCGCTATTACCATGGTGATGCGGTTTTGGCAGTACATCAATGGGCGTGGATAGCGGTTT
GACTCACGGGGATTTCCAAGTCTCCACCCCATTGACGTCAATGGGAGTTTGTTTTGGCACCAAAATCAAC
GGGACTTTCCAAAATGTCGTAACAACTCCGCCCCATTGACGCAAATGGGCGGTAGGCGTGTACGGTGGGA
GGTCTATATAAGCAGAGCTGGTTTAGTGAACCGTCAGATCCGCTAGCGCCACCATGGGATGCATTAAGAG
CAAGGGAAAAGATAGCCTGAGCGACGACGGAGTGGACCTGAAAACCCAGCCTGTGCGGAATACCGAAAGA
ACCATCTATGTGAGGGACCCTACATCAAACAAGCAGCAGCGCCCCGTCCCTGAGAGCCAGCTGCTGCCAG
GCCAGAGGTTCCAGACCAAAGACCCCGAGGAACAGGGCGACATCGTGGTCGCCCTGTACCCCTACGACGG
CATTCACCCCGACGATCTGAGCTTTAAGAAAGGCGAGAAGATGAAAGTGCTGGAGGAACATGGGGAATGG
TGGAAGGCCAAATCCCTGCTGACAAAGAAAGAGGGGTTCATCCCATCTAACTACGTGGCTAAGCTGAATA
CCCTGGAAACAGAGGAATGGTTCTTTAAGGACATTACCAGAAAAGATGCTGAGAGGCAGCTGCTGGCACC
CGGCAACTCAGCAGGGGCCTTTCTGATCAGGGAGAGCGAAACACTGAAGGGCAGCTTCTCCCTGTCTGTG
CGCGACTTTGATCCTGTGCACGGCGACGTGATCAAGCATTATAAAATTCGGTCCCTGGATAATGGCGGGT
ACTATATCTCTCCCAGAATTACCTTCCCTTGCATCAGTGACATGATTAAGCACTACCAGAAACAGGCCGA
TGGCCTGTGCCGGAGACTGGAAAAGGCTTGTATTAGCCCAAAACCCCAGAAACCTTGGGACAAAGATGCA
TGGGAGATCCCACGGGAATCCATTAAGCTGGTGAAAAGACTGGGGGCCGGACAGTTTGGAGAGGTCTGGA
TGGGCTACTATAACAATAGTACTAAGGTGGCCGTCAAGACTCTGAAACCCGGCACCATGAGCGTGCAGGC
TTTCCTGGAGGAAGCAAATCTGATGAAGACCCTCCAGCACGACAAACTGGTGCGCCTGTATGCTGTGGTC
ACCAGAGAGGAACCAATCTACATCATTACCGAATATATGGCAAAGGGGTCTCTGCTGGACTTCCTGAAAA
GTGATGAGGGAGGCAAGGTGCTGCTGCCCAAACTGATCGACTTTTCTGCTCAGATTGCAGAGGGAATGGC
CTATATCGAACGCAAGAACTACATTCATAGGGATCTGCGCGCCGCTAATGTGCTGGTCAGTGAGTCACTG
ATGTGCAAGATCGCCGACTTCGGCCTGGCCAGAGTGATCGAGGATAACGAATACACAGCACGCGAGGGCG
CCAAGTTTCCTATCAAATGGACAGCCCCAGAAGCTATCAATTTCGGGTGTTTTACTATTAAGAGCGACGT
GTGGTCCTTTGGAATCCTGCTGTACGAGATTGTCACTTATGGGAAAATTCCTTACCCAGGACGGACAAAC
GCAGATGTGATGACTGCCCTGAGCCAGGGCTATCGAATGCCCAGAGTGGAGAATTGCCCTGACGAACTGT
ACGACATCATGAAGATGTGCTGGAAGGAGAAAGCCGAGGAAAGACCTACCTTCGACTACCTGCAGAGCGT
CCTGGATGACTTCTACACCGCAACCGAGGGACAGTATCAGCAGCAGCCTCGAATTCTGCAGTCGACGGTA
CCGCGGGCCCGGGATCCACCGGTCGCCACCATGGTGAGCAAGGGCGAGGAGCTGTTCACCGGGGTGGTGC
CCATCCTGGTCGAGCTGGACGGCGACGTAAACGGCCACAAGTTCAGCGTGTCCGGCGAGGGCGAGGGCGA
TGCCACCTACGGCAAGCTGACCCTGAAGTTCATCTGCACCACCGGCAAGCTGCCCGTGCCCTGGCCCACC
CTCGTGACCACCCTGACCTACGGCGTGCAGTGCTTCAGCCGCTACCCCGACCACATGAAGCAGCACGACT
TCTTCAAGTCCGCCATGCCCGAAGGCTACGTCCAGGAGCGCACCATCTTCTTCAAGGACGACGGCAACTA
CAAGACCCGCGCCGAGGTGAAGTTCGAGGGCGACACCCTGGTGAACCGCATCGAGCTGAAGGGCATCGAC
TTCAAGGAGGACGGCAACATCCTGGGGCACAAGCTGGAGTACAACTACAACAGCCACAACGTCTATATCA
TGGCCGACAAGCAGAAGAACGGCATCAAGGTGAACTTCAAGATCCGCCACAACATCGAGGACGGCAGCGT
GCAGCTCGCCGACCACTACCAGCAGAACACCCCCATCGGCGACGGCCCCGTGCTGCTGCCCGACAACCAC
TACCTGAGCACCCAGTCCGCCCTGAGCAAAGACCCCAACGAGAAGCGCGATCACATGGTCCTGCTGGAGT
TCGTGACCGCCGCCGGGATCACTCTCGGCATGGACGAGCTGTACAAGTAAAGCCGCCGCGACTCTAGATC
ATAATCAGCCATACCACATTTGTAGAGGTTTTACTTGCTTTAAAAAACCTCCCACACCTCCCCCTGAACC
TGAAACATAAAATGAATGCAATTGTTGTTGTTAACTTGTTTATTGCAGCTTATAATGGTTACAAATAAAG
CAATAGCATCACAAATTTCACAAATAAAGCATTTTTTTCACTGCATTCTAGTTGTGGTTTGTCCAAACTC
ATCAATGTATCTTAAGGCGTAAATTGTAAGCGTTAATATTTTGTTAAAATTCGCGTTAAATTTTTGTTAA
ATCAGCTCATTTTTTAACCAATAGGCCGAAATCGGCAAAATCCCTTATAAATCAAAAGAATAGACCGAGA
TAGGGT
[37 nt withheld, positions 3227-3263]
AAAGAACGTGGACTCCAACGTCAAAGG
[49 nt withheld, positions 3291-3339]
T
[91 nt withheld, positions 3341-3431]
G
[124 nt withheld, positions 3433-3556]
CAGGTGGCACTTTTCGGGGAAATGTGCGCGGAACCCCTATTTGTTTATTTTTCTAAATACATTCAAATAT
GTATCCGCTCATGAGACAATAACCCTGATAAATGCTTCAATAATATTGAAAAAGGAAGAGTCCTGAGGCG
GAAAGAACCAGCTGTGGAATGTGTGTCAGTTAGGGTGTGGAAAGTCCCCAGGCTCCCCAGCAGGCAGAAG
TATGCAAAGCATGCATCTCAATTAGTCAGCAACCAGGTGTGGAAAGTCCCCAGGCTCCCCAGCAGGCAGA
AGTATGCAAAGCATGCATCTCAATTAGTCAGCAACCATAGTCCCGCCCCTAACTCCGCCCATCCCGCCCC
TAACTCCGCCCAGTTCCGCCCATTCTCCGCCCCATGGCTGACTAATTTTTTTTATTTATGCAGAGGCCGA
GGCCGCCTCGGCCTCTGAGCTATTCCAGAAGTAGTGAGGAGGCTTTTTTGGAGGCCTAGGCTTTTGCAAA
GATCGATCAAGAGACAGGATGAGGATCGTTTCGCATGATTGAACAAGATGGATTGCACGCAGGTTCTCCG
GCCGCTTGGGTGGAGAGGCTATTCGGCTATGACTGGGCACAACAGACAATCGGCTGCTCTGATGCCGCCG
TGTTCCGGCTGTCAGCGCAGGGGCGCCCGGTTCTTTTTGTCAAGACCGACCTGTCCGGTGCCCTGAATGA
ACTGCAAGACGAGGCAGCGCGGCTATCGTGGCTGGCCACGACGGGCGTTCCTTGCGCAGCTGTGCTCGAC
GTTGTCACTGAAGCGGGAAGGGACTGGCTGCTATTGGGCGAAGTGCCGGGGCAGGATCTCCTGTCATCTC
ACCTTGCTCCTGCCGAGAAAGTATCCATCATGGCTGATGCAATGCGGCGGCTGCATACGCTTGATCCGGC
TACCTGCCCATTCGACCACCAAGCGAAACATCGCATCGAGCGAGCACGTACTCGGATGGAAGCCGGTCTT
GTCGATCAGGATGATCTGGACGAAGAGCATCAGGGGCTCGCGCCAGCCGAACTGTTCGCCAGGCTCAAGG
CGAGCATGCCCGACGGCGAGGATCTCGTCGTGACCCATGGCGATGCCTGCTTGCCGAATATCATGGTGGA
AAATGGCCGCTTTTCTGGATTCATCGACTGTGGCCGGCTGGGTGTGGCGGACCGCTATCAGGACATAGCG
TTGGCTACCCGTGATATTGCTGAAGAGCTTGGCGGCGAATGGGCTGACCGCTTCCTCGTGCTTTACGGTA
TCGCCGCTCCCGATTCGCAGCGCATCGCCTTCTATCGCCTTCTTGACGAGTTCTTCTGAGCGGGACTCTG
GGGTTCGAAATGACCGACCAAGCGACGCCCAACCTGCCATCACGAGATTTCGATTCCACCGCCGCCTTCT
ATGAAAGGTTGGGCTTCGGAATCGTTTTCCGGGACGCCGGCTGGATGATCCTCCAGCGCGGGGATCTCAT
GCTGGAGTTCTTCGCCCACCCTAGGGGGAGGCTAACTGAAACACGGAAGGAGACAATACCGGAAGGAACC
CGCGCTATGACGGCAATAAAAAGACAGAATAAAACGCACGGTGTTGGGTCGTTTGTTCATAAACGCGGGG
TTCGGTCCCAGGGCTGGCACTCTGTCGATACCCCACCGAGACCCCATTGGGGCCAATACGCCCGCGTTTC
TTCCTTTTCCCCACCCCACCCCCCAAGTTCGGGTGAAGGCCCAGGGCTCGCAGCCAACGTCGGGGCGGCA
GGCCCTGCCATAGCCTCAGGTTACTCATATATACTTTAGATTGATTTAAAACTTCATTTTTAATTTAAAA
GGATCTAGGTGAAGATCCTTTTTGATAATCTCATGACCAAAATCCCTTAACGTGAGTTTTCGTTCCACTG
AGCGTCAGACCCCGTAGAAAAGATCAAAGGATCTTCTTGAGATCCTTTTTTTCTGCGCGTAATCTGCTGC
TTGCAAACAAAAAAACCACCGCTACCAGCGGTGGTTTGTTTGCCGGATCAAGAGCTACCAACTCTTTTTC
CGAAGGTAACTGGCTTCAGCAGAGCGCAGATACCAAATACTGTTCTTCTAGTGTAGCCGTAGTTAGGCCA
CCACTTCAAGAACTCTGTAGCACCGCCTACATACCTCGCTCTGCTAATCCTGTTACCAGTGGCTGCTGCC
AGTGGCGATAAGTCGTGTCTTACCGGGTTGGACTCAAGACGATAGTTACCGGATAAGGCGCAGCGGTCGG
GCTGAACGGGGGGTTCGTGCACACAGCCCAGCTTGGAGCGAACGACCTACACCGAACTGAGATACCTACA
GCGTGAGCTATGAGAAAGCGCCACGCTTCCCGAAGGGAGAAAGGCGGACAGGTATCCGGTAAGCGGCAGG
GTCGGAACAGGAGAGCGCACGAGGGAGCTTCCAGGGGGAAACGCCTGGTATCTTTATAGTCCTGTCGGGT
TTCGCCACCTCTGACTTGAGCGTCGATTTTTGTGATGCTCGTCAGGGGGGCGGAGCCTATGGAAAAACGC
CAGCAACGCGGCCTTTTTACGGTTCCTGGCCTTTTGCTGGCCTTTTGCTCACATGTTCTTTCCTGCGTTA
TCCCCTGATTCTGTGGATAACCGTATTACCGCCATGCATTAGTTATTAATAGTAATCAATTACGGGGTCA
TTAGTTCATAGCCCATATATGGAGTTCC
