>Addgene plasmid #35958 | pEGFP-N1-human lyn–GFP | depositor partial sequence | sequence record 44366 | insert with Nhe1/EcoR1
GCTAGCGCCACCATGGGATGCATTAAGAGCAAGGGAAAAGATAGCCTGAGCGACGACGGAGTGGACCTGA
AAACCCAGCCTGTGCGGAATACCGAAAGAACCATCTATGTGAGGGACCCTACATCAAACAAGCAGCAGCG
CCCCGTCCCTGAGAGCCAGCTGCTGCCAGGCCAGAGGTTCCAGACCAAAGACCCCGAGGAACAGGGCGAC
ATCGTGGTCGCCCTGTACCCCTACGACGGCATTCACCCCGACGATCTGAGCTTTAAGAAAGGCGAGAAGA
TGAAAGTGCTGGAGGAACATGGGGAATGGTGGAAGGCCAAATCCCTGCTGACAAAGAAAGAGGGGTTCAT
CCCATCTAACTACGTGGCTAAGCTGAATACCCTGGAAACAGAGGAATGGTTCTTTAAGGACATTACCAGA
AAAGATGCTGAGAGGCAGCTGCTGGCACCCGGCAACTCAGCAGGGGCCTTTCTGATCAGGGAGAGCGAAA
CACTGAAGGGCAGCTTCTCCCTGTCTGTGCGCGACTTTGATCCTGTGCACGGCGACGTGATCAAGCATTA
TAAAATTCGGTCCCTGGATAATGGCGGGTACTATATCTCTCCCAGAATTACCTTCCCTTGCATCAGTGAC
ATGATTAAGCACTACCAGAAACAGGCCGATGGCCTGTGCCGGAGACTGGAAAAGGCTTGTATTAGCCCAA
AACCCCAGAAACCTTGGGACAAAGATGCATGGGAGATCCCACGGGAATCCATTAAGCTGGTGAAAAGACT
GGGGGCCGGACAGTTTGGAGAGGTCTGGATGGGCTACTATAACAATAGTACTAAGGTGGCCGTCAAGACT
CTGAAACCCGGCACCATGAGCGTGCAGGCTTTCCTGGAGGAAGCAAATCTGATGAAGACCCTCCAGCACG
ACAAACTGGTGCGCCTGTATGCTGTGGTCACCAGAGAGGAACCAATCTACATCATTACCGAATATATGGC
AAAGGGGTCTCTGCTGGACTTCCTGAAAAGTGATGAGGGAGGCAAGGTGCTGCTGCCCAAACTGATCGAC
TTTTCTGCTCAGATTGCAGAGGGAATGGCCTATATCGAACGCAAGAACTACATTCATAGGGATCTGCGCG
CCGCTAATGTGCTGGTCAGTGAGTCACTGATGTGCAAGATCGCCGACTTCGGCCTGGCCAGAGTGATCGA
GGATAACGAATACACAGCACGCGAGGGCGCCAAGTTTCCTATCAAATGGACAGCCCCAGAAGCTATCAAT
TTCGGGTGTTTTACTATTAAGAGCGACGTGTGGTCCTTTGGAATCCTGCTGTACGAGATTGTCACTTATG
GGAAAATTCCTTACCCAGGACGGACAAACGCAGATGTGATGACTGCCCTGAGCCAGGGCTATCGAATGCC
CAGAGTGGAGAATTGCCCTGACGAACTGTACGACATCATGAAGATGTGCTGGAAGGAGAAAGCCGAGGAA
AGACCTACCTTCGACTACCTGCAGAGCGTCCTGGATGACTTCTACACCGCAACCGAGGGACAGTATCAGC
AGCAGCCTCGAATTC
