>Addgene plasmid #35958 | pEGFP-N1-human lyn–GFP | addgene partial sequence | sequence record 46200 | EGFP-N 5'-CGTCGCCGTCCAGCTCGACCAG-3'
GGCGACCGGTGGATCCCGGGCCCGCGGTACCGTCGACTGCAGAATTCGAGGCTGCTGCTGATACTGTCCC
TCGGTTGCGGTGTAGAAGTCATCCAGGACGCTCTGCAGGTAGTCGAAGGTAGGTCTTTCCTCGGCTTTCT
CCTTCCAGCACATCTTCATGATGTCGTACAGTTCGTCAGGGCAATTCTCCACTCTGGGCATTCGATAGCC
CTGGCTCAGGGCAGTCATCACATCTGCGTTTGTCCGTCCTGGGTAAGGAATTTTCCCATAAGTGACAATC
TCGTACAGCAGGATTCCAAAGGACCACACGTCGCTCTTAATAGTAAAACACCCGAAATTGATAGCTTCTG
GGGCTGTCCATTTGATAGGAAACTTGGCGCCCTCGCGTGCTGTGTATTCGTTATCCTCGATCACTCTGGC
CAGGCCGAAGTCGGCGATCTTGCACATCAGTGACTCACTGACCAGCACATTAGCGGCGCGCAGATCCCTA
TGAATGTAGTTCTTGCGTTCGATATAGGCCATTCCCTCTGCAATCTGAGCAGAAAAGTCGATCAGTTTGG
GCAGCAGCACCTTGCCTCCCTCATCACTTTTCAGGAAGTCCAGCAGAGACCCCTTTGCCATATATTCGGT
AATGATGTAGATTGGTTCCTCTCTGGTGACCACAGCATACAGGCGCACCAGTTTGTCGTGCTGGAGGGTC
TTCATCAGATTTGCTTCCTCCAGGAAAGCCTGCACGCTCATGGTGCCGGGTTTCAGAGTCTTGACGGCCA
CCTTAGTACTATTGTTATAGTAGCCCATCCAGAC
