>Addgene plasmid #35958 | pEGFP-N1-human lyn–GFP | addgene partial sequence | sequence record 46509 | CMV-F 5'-CGCAAATGGGCGGTAGGCGTG-3'
ACCGTCAGATCCGCTAGCGCCACCATGGGATGCATTAAGAGCAAGGGAAAAGATAGCCTGAGCGACGACG
GAGTGGACCTGAAAACCCAGCCTGTGCGGAATACCGAAAGAACCATCTATGTGAGGGACCCTACATCAAA
CAAGCAGCAGCGCCCCGTCCCTGAGAGCCAGCTGCTGCCAGGCCAGAGGTTCCAGACCAAAGACCCCGAG
GAACAGGGCGACATCGTGGTCGCCCTGTACCCCTACGACGGCATTCACCCCGACGATCTGAGCTTTAAGA
AAGGCGAGAAGATGAAAGTGCTGGAGGAACATGGGGAATGGTGGAAGGCCAAATCCCTGCTGACAAAGAA
AGAGGGGTTCATCCCATCTAACTACGTGGCTAAGCTGAATACCCTGGAAACAGAGGAATGGTTCTTTAAG
GACATTACCAGAAAAGATGCTGAGAGGCAGCTGCTGGCACCCGGCAACTCAGCAGGGGCCTTTCTGATCA
GGGAGAGCGAAACACTGAAGGGCAGCTTCTCCCTGTCTGTGCGCGACTTTGATCCTGTGCACGGCGACGT
GATCAAGCATTATAAAATTCGGTCCCTGGATAATGGCGGGTACTATATCTCTCCCAGAATTACCTTCCCT
TGCATCAGTGACATGATTAAGCACTACCAGAAACAGGCCGATGGCCTGTGCCGGAGACTGGAAAAGGCTT
GTATTAGCCCAAAACCCCAGAAACCTTGGGACAAAGATGCATGGGAGATCCCACGGGAATCCATTAAGCT
GGTGAAAAGACTGGGGGCCGGACAGTTTGGAGAGGTCTGGATGGGCTACTATAACA
